Addgene plasmid #238016: pIVT-Cas9-TMV
Purpose: for DNA-free gene knockout editing in rice and wheat or other plants
Depositing lab: Caixia Gao. Depositing organization: Institute of Genetics and Developmental Biology, Chinese Academy of Sciences. Publication: An efficient mRNA delivery system for genome editing in plants. Qiu F, Xue C, Liu J, Li B, Gao Q, Liang R, Chen K, Gao C. Plant Biotechnol J. 2025 Apr;23(4):1348-1358. doi: 10.1111/pbi.14591. Epub 2025 Feb 10. PubMed 39928528.
Backbone
  Vector backbone: pnCas9-PBE
  Backbone manufacturer: Caixia Gao, Addgene Plasmid #98164
  Vector type: Plant Expression
Growth in bacteria
  Bacterial resistance: Ampicillin, 100 μg/mL
  Growth temperature: 37°C
  Growth strain: XL10 Gold
  Growth instructions: While the plasmid can be maintained in DH5alpha, please note that the polyA sequence on the plasmid may experience partial adenine (A) loss during E. coli amplification. Therefore, it's essential to pick single colonies for sequencing verification after expansion. The depositing lab specifically selected the XL10 strain because it demonstrates relatively less polyA sequence loss compared to other strains.
  Copy number: High Copy
Gene/Insert
  Gene/Insert name: SpCas9
  Species: Other
  Promoter: T7
  Cloning method: Gibson Cloning
Terms and licenses: Academic/Nonprofit Terms; Industry Terms: Not Available to Industry
How to cite: pIVT-Cas9-TMV was a gift from Caixia Gao (Addgene plasmid # 238016 ; http://n2t.net/addgene:238016 ; RRID:Addgene_238016)
