[The description below was written by a language model from this plasmid's Addgene catalogue record and pLannotate feature annotations shown in this document.]
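Description:
pIVT-Cas9-TMV is a high-copy bacterial plasmid that serves as a template for in vitro transcription of Cas9 mRNA. It is catalogued as a plant expression vector and was built by Gibson cloning on the pnCas9-PBE backbone. It is propagated in E. coli through a ColE1/pUC-type origin of replication and selected with ampicillin via the β-lactamase gene and its native promoter. Leftover pUC-derived elements (lac promoter, lac operator, CAP binding site, a lacI fragment and part of the pUC18/19 multiple cloning site) are backbone remnants and have no evident role in the payload.

The functional cassette begins with a bacteriophage T7 promoter. It is followed directly by the tobacco mosaic virus Ω leader, a 5' untranslated sequence that enhances translation in plant cells, and then by the Streptococcus pyogenes Cas9 coding sequence. The catalogue notes indicate that the plasmid also encodes a polyA tract, so that the transcript carries a template-encoded tail. This tract is not annotated in the feature table, and the record warns that it can lose adenines during bacterial amplification. The table likewise annotates nothing in the short stretches flanking the Cas9 reading frame, so any nuclear localization signals or 3' UTR elements are not stated.

T7 RNA polymerase transcription from this template yields Cas9 mRNA with a plant-optimized leader for delivery into plant cells. There it is translated transiently, without introducing foreign DNA. The stated purpose is DNA-free gene knockout editing in rice, wheat and other plants. No guide RNA element appears in the record, so the guide presumably has to be supplied separately.
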