Features (pLannotate 1.2.2; 11 found; start..end, strand, type, name):
     13..31      +  promoter       T7 promoter: promoter for bacteriophage T7 RNA polymerase
     44..99      +  misc_feature   TMV Ω: translational enhancer from the tobacco mosaic virus 5'-leader sequence (Gallie et al., 1988)
    152..4252    +  CDS            cas9: CAS9_STRP1 - Also known as csn1 From Streptococcus pyogenes serotype M1.
   4775..4791    -  protein_bind   lac operator: The lac repressor binds to the lac operator to inhibit transcription in E. coli. This inhibition can be relieved by adding lactose or isopropyl-β-D-thiogalactopyranoside (IPTG). lac repressor encoded by lacI
   4799..4829    -  promoter       lac promoter: promoter for the E. coli lac operon
   4844..4865    -  protein_bind   CAP binding site: CAP binding activates transcription in the presence of cAMP. E. coli catabolite activator protein
   4878..4970    -  CDS            lacI (fragment): lac repressor; lacI; The lac repressor binds to the lac operator to inhibit transcription in E. coli. This inhibition can be relieved by adding lactose or isopropyl-β-D-thiogalactopyranoside (IPTG).
   5153..5741    -  rep_origin     ori: high-copy-number ColE1/pMB1/pBR322/pUC origin of replication
   5912..6772    -  CDS            AmpR: β-lactamase; bla; confers resistance to ampicillin, carbenicillin, and related antibiotics
   6773..6877    -  promoter       AmpR promoter: bla
   6917..12      +  misc_feature   MCS (fragment) (across the origin): pUC18/19 multiple cloning site
>Addgene plasmid #238016 | pIVT-Cas9-TMV | addgene full sequence | sequence record 487640 | Addgene NGS Result
GAGCTCGGTACCTAATACGACTCACTATAGGGGTATTTTTACAACAATTACCAACAACAACAAACAACAA
ACAACATTACAATTACTATTTACAATTACAATGGCTCCGAAGAAGAAGAGGAAGGTTGGCATCCACGGGG
TGCCAGCTGCTGACAAGAAGTACTCGATCGGCCTCGATATTGGGACTAACTCTGTTGGCTGGGCCGTGAT
CACCGACGAGTACAAGGTGCCCTCAAAGAAGTTCAAGGTCCTGGGCAACACCGATCGGCATTCCATCAAG
AAGAATCTCATTGGCGCTCTCCTGTTCGACAGCGGCGAGACGGCTGAGGCTACGCGGCTCAAGCGCACCG
CCCGCAGGCGGTACACGCGCAGGAAGAATCGCATCTGCTACCTGCAGGAGATTTTCTCCAACGAGATGGC
GAAGGTTGACGATTCTTTCTTCCACAGGCTGGAGGAGTCATTCCTCGTGGAGGAGGATAAGAAGCACGAG
CGGCATCCAATCTTCGGCAACATTGTCGACGAGGTTGCCTACCACGAGAAGTACCCTACGATCTACCATC
TGCGGAAGAAGCTCGTGGACTCCACAGATAAGGCGGACCTCCGCCTGATCTACCTCGCTCTGGCCCACAT
GATTAAGTTCAGGGGCCATTTCCTGATCGAGGGGGATCTCAACCCGGACAATAGCGATGTTGACAAGCTG
TTCATCCAGCTCGTGCAGACGTACAACCAGCTCTTCGAGGAGAACCCCATTAATGCGTCAGGCGTCGACG
CGAAGGCTATCCTGTCCGCTAGGCTCTCGAAGTCTCGGCGCCTCGAGAACCTGATCGCCCAGCTGCCGGG
CGAGAAGAAGAACGGCCTGTTCGGGAATCTCATTGCGCTCAGCCTGGGGCTCACGCCCAACTTCAAGTCG
AATTTCGATCTCGCTGAGGACGCCAAGCTGCAGCTCTCCAAGGACACATACGACGATGACCTGGATAACC
TCCTGGCCCAGATCGGCGATCAGTACGCGGACCTGTTCCTCGCTGCCAAGAATCTGTCGGACGCCATCCT
CCTGTCTGATATTCTCAGGGTGAACACCGAGATTACGAAGGCTCCGCTCTCAGCCTCCATGATCAAGCGC
TACGACGAGCACCATCAGGATCTGACCCTCCTGAAGGCGCTGGTCAGGCAGCAGCTCCCCGAGAAGTACA
AGGAGATCTTCTTCGATCAGTCGAAGAACGGCTACGCTGGGTACATTGACGGCGGGGCCTCTCAGGAGGA
GTTCTACAAGTTCATCAAGCCGATTCTGGAGAAGATGGACGGCACGGAGGAGCTGCTGGTGAAGCTCAAT
CGCGAGGACCTCCTGAGGAAGCAGCGGACATTCGATAACGGCAGCATCCCACACCAGATTCATCTCGGGG
AGCTGCACGCTATCCTGAGGAGGCAGGAGGACTTCTACCCTTTCCTCAAGGATAACCGCGAGAAGATCGA
GAAGATTCTGACTTTCAGGATCCCGTACTACGTCGGCCCACTCGCTAGGGGCAACTCCCGCTTCGCTTGG
ATGACCCGCAAGTCAGAGGAGACGATCACGCCGTGGAACTTCGAGGAGGTGGTCGACAAGGGCGCTAGCG
CTCAGTCGTTCATCGAGAGGATGACGAATTTCGACAAGAACCTGCCAAATGAGAAGGTGCTCCCTAAGCA
CTCGCTCCTGTACGAGTACTTCACAGTCTACAACGAGCTGACTAAGGTGAAGTATGTGACCGAGGGCATG
AGGAAGCCGGCTTTCCTGTCTGGGGAGCAGAAGAAGGCCATCGTGGACCTCCTGTTCAAGACCAACCGGA
AGGTCACGGTTAAGCAGCTCAAGGAGGACTACTTCAAGAAGATTGAGTGCTTCGATTCGGTCGAGATCTC
TGGCGTTGAGGACCGCTTCAACGCCTCCCTGGGGACCTACCACGATCTCCTGAAGATCATTAAGGATAAG
GACTTCCTGGACAACGAGGAGAATGAGGATATCCTCGAGGACATTGTGCTGACACTCACTCTGTTCGAGG
ACCGGGAGATGATCGAGGAGCGCCTGAAGACTTACGCCCATCTCTTCGATGACAAGGTCATGAAGCAGCT
CAAGAGGAGGAGGTACACCGGCTGGGGGAGGCTGAGCAGGAAGCTCATCAACGGCATTCGGGACAAGCAG
TCCGGGAAGACGATCCTCGACTTCCTGAAGAGCGATGGCTTCGCGAACCGCAATTTCATGCAGCTGATTC
ACGATGACAGCCTCACATTCAAGGAGGATATCCAGAAGGCTCAGGTGAGCGGCCAGGGGGACTCGCTGCA
CGAGCATATCGCGAACCTCGCTGGCTCGCCAGCTATCAAGAAGGGGATTCTGCAGACCGTGAAGGTTGTG
GACGAGCTGGTGAAGGTCATGGGCAGGCACAAGCCTGAGAACATCGTCATTGAGATGGCCCGGGAGAATC
AGACCACGCAGAAGGGCCAGAAGAACTCACGCGAGAGGATGAAGAGGATCGAGGAGGGCATTAAGGAGCT
GGGGTCCCAGATCCTCAAGGAGCACCCGGTGGAGAACACGCAGCTGCAGAATGAGAAGCTCTACCTGTAC
TACCTCCAGAATGGCCGCGATATGTATGTGGACCAGGAGCTGGATATTAACAGGCTCAGCGATTACGACG
TCGATCATATCGTTCCACAGTCATTCCTGAAGGATGACTCCATTGACAACAAGGTCCTCACCAGGTCGGA
CAAGAACCGGGGCAAGTCTGATAATGTTCCTTCAGAGGAGGTCGTTAAGAAGATGAAGAACTACTGGCGC
CAGCTCCTGAATGCCAAGCTGATCACGCAGCGGAAGTTCGATAACCTCACAAAGGCTGAGAGGGGCGGGC
TCTCTGAGCTGGACAAGGCGGGCTTCATCAAGAGGCAGCTGGTCGAGACACGGCAGATCACTAAGCACGT
TGCGCAGATTCTCGACTCACGGATGAACACTAAGTACGATGAGAATGACAAGCTGATCCGCGAGGTGAAG
GTCATCACCCTGAAGTCAAAGCTCGTCTCCGACTTCAGGAAGGATTTCCAGTTCTACAAGGTTCGGGAGA
TCAACAATTACCACCATGCCCATGACGCGTACCTGAACGCGGTGGTCGGCACAGCTCTGATCAAGAAGTA
CCCAAAGCTCGAGAGCGAGTTCGTGTACGGGGACTACAAGGTTTACGATGTGAGGAAGATGATCGCCAAG
TCGGAGCAGGAGATTGGCAAGGCTACCGCCAAGTACTTCTTCTACTCTAACATTATGAATTTCTTCAAGA
CAGAGATCACTCTGGCCAATGGCGAGATCCGGAAGCGCCCCCTCATCGAGACGAACGGCGAGACGGGGGA
GATCGTGTGGGACAAGGGCAGGGATTTCGCGACCGTCAGGAAGGTTCTCTCCATGCCACAAGTGAATATC
GTCAAGAAGACAGAGGTCCAGACTGGCGGGTTCTCTAAGGAGTCAATTCTGCCTAAGCGGAACAGCGACA
AGCTCATCGCCCGCAAGAAGGACTGGGATCCGAAGAAGTACGGCGGGTTCGACAGCCCCACTGTGGCCTA
CTCGGTCCTGGTTGTGGCGAAGGTTGAGAAGGGCAAGTCCAAGAAGCTCAAGAGCGTGAAGGAGCTGCTG
GGGATCACGATTATGGAGCGCTCCAGCTTCGAGAAGAACCCGATCGATTTCCTGGAGGCGAAGGGCTACA
AGGAGGTGAAGAAGGACCTGATCATTAAGCTCCCCAAGTACTCACTCTTCGAGCTGGAGAACGGCAGGAA
GCGGATGCTGGCTTCCGCTGGCGAGCTGCAGAAGGGGAACGAGCTGGCTCTGCCGTCCAAGTATGTGAAC
TTCCTCTACCTGGCCTCCCACTACGAGAAGCTCAAGGGCAGCCCCGAGGACAACGAGCAGAAGCAGCTGT
TCGTCGAGCAGCACAAGCATTACCTCGACGAGATCATTGAGCAGATTTCCGAGTTCTCCAAGCGCGTGAT
CCTGGCCGACGCGAATCTGGATAAGGTCCTCTCCGCGTACAACAAGCACCGCGACAAGCCAATCAGGGAG
CAGGCTGAGAATATCATTCATCTCTTCACCCTGACGAACCTCGGCGCCCCTGCTGCTTTCAAGTACTTCG
ACACAACTATCGATCGCAAGAGGTACACAAGCACTAAGGAGGTCCTGGACGCGACCCTCATCCACCAGTC
GATTACCGGCCTCTACGAGACGCGCATCGACCTGTCTCAGCTCGGGGGCGACAAGCGGCCAGCGGCGACG
AAGAAGGCGGGGCAGGCGAAGAAGAAGAAGTGAACTAGTGTCATGGGTCGTTTAAGCTGCCGATGTGCCT
GCGTCGTCTGGTGCCCTCTCTCCATATGGAGGTTGTCAAAGTATCTGCTGTTCGTGTCATGAGTCGTGTC
AGTGTTGGTTTAATAATGGACCGGTTGTGTTGTGTGTGCGTACTACCCAGAACTATGACAAATCATGAAT
AAGTTTGATGTTTGAAATTAAAGCCTGTGCTCATTATGTTCTGTCTTTCAGTTGTCTCCTAATATTTGCC
TGCAGAAAAAAAAAAAAAAAAAAAAAAAAAAAAAAAAAAAAAAAAAAAAAAAAAAAAAAAAAAAAAAAAA
AAAAAAAAAAAAAAAAAAAAAAAAAAAAAAAAAAAAAAAAAAAAAAAAAAAAAAAAAAAAAAGAGACCTC
CCTCACACCGGTGACGGGGATCGCATGCGATATCTCGAGATCTAGCTTGGCGTAATCATGGTCATAGCTG
TTTCCTGTGTGAAATTGTTATCCGCTCACAATTCCACACAACATACGAGCCGGAAGCATAAAGTGTAAAG
CCTGGGGTGCCTAATGAGTGAGCTAACTCACATTAATTGCGTTGCGCTCACTGCCCGCTTTCCAGTCGGG
AAACCTGTCGTGCCAGCTGCATTAATGAATCGGCCAACGCGCGGGGAGAGGCGGTTTGCGTATTGGGCGC
TCTTCCGCTTCCTCGCTCACTGACTCGCTGCGCTCGGTCGTTCGGCTGCGGCGAGCGGTATCAGCTCACT
CAAAGGCGGTAATACGGTTATCCACAGAATCAGGGGATAACGCAGGAAAGAACATGTGAGCAAAAGGCCA
GCAAAAGGCCAGGAACCGTAAAAAGGCCGCGTTGCTGGCGTTTTTCCATAGGCTCCGCCCCCCTGACGAG
CATCACAAAAATCGACGCTCAAGTCAGAGGTGGCGAAACCCGACAGGACTATAAAGATACCAGGCGTTTC
CCCCTGGAAGCTCCCTCGTGCGCTCTCCTGTTCCGACCCTGCCGCTTACCGGATACCTGTCCGCCTTTCT
CCCTTCGGGAAGCGTGGCGCTTTCTCATAGCTCACGCTGTAGGTATCTCAGTTCGGTGTAGGTCGTTCGC
TCCAAGCTGGGCTGTGTGCACGAACCCCCCGTTCAGCCCGACCGCTGCGCCTTATCCGGTAACTATCGTC
TTGAGTCCAACCCGGTAAGACACGACTTATCGCCACTGGCAGCAGCCACTGGTAACAGGATTAGCAGAGC
GAGGTATGTAGGCGGTGCTACAGAGTTCTTGAAGTGGTGGCCTAACTACGGCTACACTAGAAGAACAGTA
TTTGGTATCTGCGCTCTGCTGAAGCCAGTTACCTTCGGAAAAAGAGTTGGTAGCTCTTGATCCGGCAAAC
AAACCACCGCTGGTAGCGGTGGTTTTTTTGTTTGCAAGCAGCAGATTACGCGCAGAAAAAAAGGATCTCA
AGAAGATCCTTTGATCTTTTCTACGGGGTCTGACGCTCAGTGGAACGAAAACTCACGTTAAGGGATTTTG
GTCATGAGATTATCAAAAAGGATCTTCACCTAGATCCTTTTAAATTAAAAATGAAGTTTTAAATCAATCT
AAAGTATATATGAGTAAACTTGGTCTGACAGTTACCAATGCTTAATCAGTGAGGCACCTATCTCAGCGAT
CTGTCTATTTCGTTCATCCATAGTTGCCTGACTCCCCGTCGTGTAGATAACTACGATACGGGAGGGCTTA
CCATCTGGCCCCAGTGCTGCAATGATACCGCGAGACCCACGCTCACCGGCTCCAGATTTATCAGCAATAA
ACCAGCCAGCCGGAAGGGCCGAGCGCAGAAGTGGTCCTGCAACTTTATCCGCCTCCATCCAGTCTATTAA
TTGTTGCCGGGAAGCTAGAGTAAGTAGTTCGCCAGTTAATAGTTTGCGCAACGTTGTTGCCATTGCTACA
GGCATCGTGGTGTCACGCTCGTCGTTTGGTATGGCTTCATTCAGCTCCGGTTCCCAACGATCAAGGCGAG
TTACATGATCCCCCATGTTGTGCAAAAAAGCGGTTAGCTCCTTCGGTCCTCCGATCGTTGTCAGAAGTAA
GTTGGCCGCAGTGTTATCACTCATGGTTATGGCAGCACTGCATAATTCTCTTACTGTCATGCCATCCGTA
AGATGCTTTTCTGTGACTGGTGAGTACTCAACCAAGTCATTCTGAGAATAGTGTATGCGGCGACCGAGTT
GCTCTTGCCCGGCGTCAATACGGGATAATACCGCGCCACATAGCAGAACTTTAAAAGTGCTCATCATTGG
AAAACGTTCTTCGGGGCGAAAACTCTCAAGGATCTTACCGCTGTTGAGATCCAGTTCGATGTAACCCACT
CGTGCACCCAACTGATCTTCAGCATCTTTTACTTTCACCAGCGTTTCTGGGTGAGCAAAAACAGGAAGGC
AAAATGCCGCAAAAAAGGGAATAAGGGCGACACGGAAATGTTGAATACTCATACTCTTCCTTTTTCAATA
TTATTGAAGCATTTATCAGGGTTATTGTCTCATGAGCGGATACATATTTGAATGTATTTAGAAAAATAAA
CAAATAGGGGTTCCGCGCACATTTCCCCGAAAAGTGCCACCTGCCAGTGCCAAGCTAATTC
